>Addgene plasmid #76810 | PANK2 gRNA (BRDN0001162474) | addgene full sequence | sequence record 186550 | Addgene Assembled Sequence
CCCGGGTGCAAAGATGGATAAAGTTTTAAACAGAGAGGAATCTTTGCAGCTAATGGACCTTCTAGGTCTT
GAAAGGAGTGGGAATTGGCTCCGGTGCCCGTCAGTGGGCAGAGCGCACATCGCCCACAGTCCCCGAGAAG
TTGGGGGGAGGGGTCGGCAATTGATCCGGTGCCTAGAGAAGGTGGCGCGGGGTAAACTGGGAAAGTGATG
TCGTGTACTGGCTCCGCCTTTTTCCCGAGGGTGGGGGAGAACCGTATATAAGTGCAGTAGTCGCCGTGAA
CGTTCTTTTTCGCAACGGGTTTGCCGCCAGAACACAGGTAAGTGCCGTGTGTGGTTCCCGCGGGCCTGGC
CTCTTTACGGGTTATGGCCCTTGCGTGCCTTGAATTACTTCCACCTGGCTGCAGTACGTGATTCTTGATC
CCGAGCTTCGGGTTGGAAGTGGGTGGGAGAGTTCGAGGCCTTGCGCTTAAGGAGCCCCTTCGCCTCGTGC
TTGAGTTGAGGCCTGGCCTGGGCGCTGGGGCCGCCGCGTGCGAATCTGGTGGCACCTTCGCGCCTGTCTC
GCTGCTTTCGATAAGTCTCTAGCCATTTAAAATTTTTGATGACCTGCTGCGACGCTTTTTTTCTGGCAAG
ATAGTCTTGTAAATGCGGGCCAAGATCTGCACACTGGTATTTCGGTTTTTGGGGCCGCGGGCGGCGACGG
GGCCCGTGCGTCCCAGCGCACATGTTCGGCGAGGCGGGGCCTGCGAGCGCGGCCACCGAGAATCGGACGG
GGGTAGTCTCAAGCTGGCCGGCCTGCTCTGGTGCCTGGCCTCGCGCCGCCGTGTATCGCCCCGCCCTGGG
CGGCAAGGCTGGCCCGGTCGGCACCAGTTGCGTGAGCGGAAAGATGGCCGCTTCCCGGCCCTGCTGCAGG
GAGCTCAAAATGGAGGACGCGGCGCTCGGGAGAGCGGGCGGGTGAGTCACCCACACAAAGGAAAAGGGCC
TTTCCGTCCTCAGCCGTCGCTTCATGTGACTCCACGGAGTACCGGGCGCCGTCCAGGCACCTCGATTAGT
TCTCGAGCTTTTGGAGTACGTCGTCTTTAGGTTGGGGGGAGGGGTTTTATGCGATGGAGTTTCCCCACAC
TGAGTGGGTGGAGACTGAAGTTAGGCCAGCTTGGCACTTGATGTAATTCTCCTTGGAATTTGCCCTTTTT
GAGTTTGGATCTTGGTTCATTCTCAAGCCTCAGACAGTGGTTCAAAGTTTTTTTCTTCCATTTCAGGTGT
CGTGACGTACGGCCACCATGACCGAGTACAAGCCCACGGTGCGCCTCGCCACCCGCGACGACGTCCCCAG
GGCCGTACGCACCCTCGCCGCCGCGTTCGCCGACTACCCCGCCACGCGCCACACCGTCGATCCGGACCGC
CACATCGAGCGGGTCACCGAGCTGCAAGAACTCTTCCTCACGCGCGTCGGGCTCGACATCGGCAAGGTGT
GGGTCGCGGACGACGGCGCCGCCGTGGCGGTCTGGACCACGCCGGAGAGCGTCGAAGCGGGGGCGGTGTT
CGCCGAGATCGGCCCGCGCATGGCCGAGTTGAGCGGTTCCCGGCTGGCCGCGCAGCAACAGATGGAAGGC
CTCCTGGCGCCGCACCGGCCCAAGGAGCCCGCGTGGTTCCTGGCCACCGTCGGAGTCTCGCCCGACCACC
AGGGCAAGGGTCTGGGCAGCGCCGTCGTGCTCCCCGGAGTGGAGGCGGCCGAGCGCGCCGGGGTGCCCGC
CTTCCTGGAGACCTCCGCGCCCCGCAACCTCCCCTTCTACGAGCGGCTCGGCTTCACCGTCACCGCCGAC
GTCGAGGTGCCCGAAGGACCGCGCACCTGGTGCATGACCCGCAAGCCCGGTGCCTGAACGCGTTAAGTCG
ACAATCAACCTCTGGATTACAAAATTTGTGAAAGATTGACTGGTATTCTTAACTATGTTGCTCCTTTTAC
GCTATGTGGATACGCTGCTTTAATGCCTTTGTATCATGCTATTGCTTCCCGTATGGCTTTCATTTTCTCC
TCCTTGTATAAATCCTGGTTGCTGTCTCTTTATGAGGAGTTGTGGCCCGTTGTCAGGCAACGTGGCGTGG
TGTGCACTGTGTTTGCTGACGCAACCCCCACTGGTTGGGGCATTGCCACCACCTGTCAGCTCCTTTCCGG
GACTTTCGCTTTCCCCCTCCCTATTGCCACGGCGGAACTCATCGCCGCCTGCCTTGCCCGCTGCTGGACA
GGGGCTCGGCTGTTGGGCACTGACAATTCCGTGGTGTTGTCGGGGAAATCATCGTCCTTTCCTTGGCTGC
TCGCCTGTGTTGCCACCTGGATTCTGCGCGGGACGTCCTTCTGCTACGTCCCTTCGGCCCTCAATCCAGC
GGACCTTCCTTCCCGCGGCCTGCTGCCGGCTCTGCGGCCTCTTCCGCGTCTTCGCCTTCGCCCTCAGACG
AGTCGGATCTCCCTTTGGGCCGCCTCCCCGCGTCGACTTTAAGACCAATGACTTACAAGGCAGCTGTAGA
TCTTAGCCACTTTTTAAAAGAAAAGGGGGGACTGGAAGGGCTAATTCACTCCCAACGAAGACAAGATCTG
CTTTTTGCTTGTACTGGGTCTCTCTGGTTAGACCAGATCTGAGCCTGGGAGCTCTCTGGCTAACTAGGGA
ACCCACTGCTTAAGCCTCAATAAAGCTTGCCTTGAGTGCTTCAAGTAGTGTGTGCCCGTCTGTTGTGTGA
CTCTGGTAACTAGAGATCCCTCAGACCCTTTTAGTCAGTGTGGAAAATCTCTAGCAGTACGTATAGTAGT
TCATGTCATCTTATTATTCAGTATTTATAACTTGCAAAGAAATGAATATCAGAGAGTGAGAGGAACTTGT
TTATTGCAGCTTATAATGGTTACAAATAAAGCAATAGCATCACAAATTTCACAAATAAAGCATTTTTTTC
ACTGCATTCTAGTTGTGGTTTGTCCAAACTCATCAATGTATCTTATCATGTCTGGCTCTAGCTATCCCGC
CCCTAACTCCGCCCATCCCGCCCCTAACTCCGCCCAGTTCCGCCCATTCTCCGCCCCATGGCTGACTAAT
TTTTTTTATTTATGCAGAGGCCGAGGCCGCCTCGGCCTCTGAGCTATTCCAGAAGTAGTGAGGAGGCTTT
TTTGGAGGCCTAGGGACGTACCCAATTCGCCCTATAGTGAGTCGTATTACGCGCGCTCACTGGCCGTCGT
TTTACAACGTCGTGACTGGGAAAACCCTGGCGTTACCCAACTTAATCGCCTTGCAGCACATCCCCCTTTC
GCCAGCTGGCGTAATAGCGAAGAGGCCCGCACCGATCGCCCTTCCCAACAGTTGCGCAGCCTGAATGGCG
AATGGG
[124 nt withheld, positions 3367-3490]
C
[91 nt withheld, positions 3492-3582]
A
[49 nt withheld, positions 3584-3632]
CCTTTGACGTTGGAGTCCACGTTCTTT
[37 nt withheld, positions 3660-3696]
ACCCTATCTCGGTCTATTCTTTTGATTTATAAGGGATTTTGCCGATTTCGGCCTATTGGTTAAAAAATGA
GCTGATTTAACAAAAATTTAACGCGAATTTTAACAAAATATTAACGCTTACAATTTAGGTGGCACTTTTC
GGGGAAATGTGCGCGGAACCCCTATTTGTTTATTTTTCTAAATACATTCAAATATGTATCCGCTCATGAG
ACAATAACCCTGATAAATGCTTCAATAATATTGAAAAAGGAAGAGTATGAGTATTCAACATTTCCGTGTC
GCCCTTATTCCCTTTTTTGCGGCATTTTGCCTTCCTGTTTTTGCTCACCCAGAAACGCTGGTGAAAGTAA
AAGATGCTGAAGATCAGTTGGGTGCACGAGTGGGTTACATCGAACTGGATCTCAACAGCGGTAAGATCCT
TGAGAGTTTTCGCCCCGAAGAACGTTTTCCAATGATGAGCACTTTTAAAGTTCTGCTATGTGGCGCGGTA
TTATCCCGTATTGACGCCGGGCAAGAGCAACTCGGTCGCCGCATACACTATTCTCAGAATGACTTGGTTG
AGTACTCACCAGTCACAGAAAAGCATCTTACGGATGGCATGACAGTAAGAGAATTATGCAGTGCTGCCAT
AACCATGAGTGATAACACTGCGGCCAACTTACTTCTGACAACGATCGGAGGACCGAAGGAGCTAACCGCT
TTTTTGCACAACATGGGGGATCATGTAACTCGCCTTGATCGTTGGGAACCGGAGCTGAATGAAGCCATAC
CAAACGACGAGCGTGACACCACGATGCCTGTAGCAATGGCAACAACGTTGCGCAAACTATTAACTGGCGA
ACTACTTACTCTAGCTTCCCGGCAACAATTAATAGACTGGATGGAGGCGGATAAAGTTGCAGGACCACTT
CTGCGCTCGGCCCTTCCGGCTGGCTGGTTTATTGCTGATAAATCTGGAGCCGGTGAGCGTGGGTCTCGCG
GTATCATTGCAGCACTGGGGCCAGATGGTAAGCCCTCCCGTATCGTAGTTATCTACACGACGGGGAGTCA
GGCAACTATGGATGAACGAAATAGACAGATCGCTGAGATAGGTGCCTCACTGATTAAGCATTGGTAACTG
TCAGACCAAGTTTACTCATATATACTTTAGATTGATTTAAAACTTCATTTTTAATTTAAAAGGATCTAGG
TGAAGATCCTTTTTGATAATCTCATGACCAAAATCCCTTAACGTGAGTTTTCGTTCCACTGAGCGTCAGA
CCCCGTAGAAAAGATCAAAGGATCTTCTTGAGATCCTTTTTTTCTGCGCGTAATCTGCTGCTTGCAAACA
AAAAAACCACCGCTACCAGCGGTGGTTTGTTTGCCGGATCAAGAGCTACCAACTCTTTTTCCGAAGGTAA
CTGGCTTCAGCAGAGCGCAGATACCAAATACTGTTCTTCTAGTGTAGCCGTAGTTAGGCCACCACTTCAA
GAACTCTGTAGCACCGCCTACATACCTCGCTCTGCTAATCCTGTTACCAGTGGCTGCTGCCAGTGGCGAT
AAGTCGTGTCTTACCGGGTTGGACTCAAGACGATAGTTACCGGATAAGGCGCAGCGGTCGGGCTGAACGG
GGGGTTCGTGCACACAGCCCAGCTTGGAGCGAACGACCTACACCGAACTGAGATACCTACAGCGTGAGCT
ATGAGAAAGCGCCACGCTTCCCGAAGGGAGAAAGGCGGACAGGTATCCGGTAAGCGGCAGGGTCGGAACA
GGAGAGCGCACGAGGGAGCTTCCAGGGGGAAACGCCTGGTATCTTTATAGTCCTGTCGGGTTTCGCCACC
TCTGACTTGAGCGTCGATTTTTGTGATGCTCGTCAGGGGGGCGGAGCCTATGGAAAAACGCCAGCAACGC
GGCCTTTTTACGGTTCCTGGCCTTTTGCTGGCCTTTTGCTCACATGTTCTTTCCTGCGTTATCCCCTGAT
TCTGTGGATAACCGTATTACCGCCTTTGAGTGAGCTGATACCGCTCGCCGCAGCCGAACGACCGAGCGCA
GCGAGTCAGTGAGCGAGGAAGCGGAAGAGCGCCCAATACGCAAACCGCCTCTCCCCGCGCGTTGGCCGAT
TCATTAATGCAGCTGGCACGACAGGTTTCCCGACTGGAAAGCGGGCAGTGAGCGCAACGCAATTAATGTG
AGTTAGCTCACTCATTAGGCACCCCAGGCTTTACACTTTATGCTTCCGGCTCGTATGTTGTGTGGAATTG
TGAGCGGATAACAATTTCACACAGGAAACAGCTATGACCATGATTACGCCAAGCGCGCAATTAACCCTCA
CTAAAGGGAACAAAAGCTGGAGCTGCAAGCTTAATGTAGTCTTATGCAATACTCTTGTAGTCTTGCAACA
TGGTAACGATGAGTTAGCAACATGCCTTACAAGGAGAGAAAAAGCACCGTGCATGCCGATTGGTGGAAGT
AAGGTGGTACGATCGTGCCTTATTAGGAAGGCAACAGACGGGTCTGACATGGATTGGACGAACCACTGAA
TTGCCGCATTGCAGAGATATTGTATTTAAGTGCCTAGCTCGATACATAAACGGGTCTCTCTGGTTAGACC
AGATCTGAGCCTGGGAGCTCTCTGGCTAACTAGGGAACCCACTGCTTAAGCCTCAATAAAGCTTGCCTTG
AGTGCTTCAAGTAGTGTGTGCCCGTCTGTTGTGTGACTCTGGTAACTAGAGATCCCTCAGACCCTTTTAG
TCAGTGTGGAAAATCTCTAGCAGTGGCGCCCGAACAGGGACTTGAAAGCGAAAGGGAAACCAGAGGAGCT
CTCTCGACGCAGGACTCGGCTTGCTGAAGCGCGCACGGCAAGAGGCGAGGGGCGGCGACTGGTGAGTACG
CCAAAAATTTTGACTAGCGGAGGCTAGAAGGAGAGAGATGGGTGCGAGAGCGTCAGTATTAAGCGGGGGA
GAATTAGATCGCGATGGGAAAAAATTCGGTTAAGGCCAGGGGGAAAGAAAAAATATAAATTAAAACATAT
AGTATGGGCAAGCAGGGAGCTAGAACGATTCGCAGTTAATCCTGGCCTGTTAGAAACATCAGAAGGCTGT
AGACAAATACTGGGACAGCTACAACCATCCCTTCAGACAGGATCAGAAGAACTTAGATCATTATATAATA
CAGTAGCAACCCTCTATTGTGTGCATCAAAGGATAGAGATAAAAGACACCAAGGAAGCTTTAGACAAGAT
AGAGGAAGAGCAAAACAAAAGTAAGACCACCGCACAGCAAGCGGCCGCTGATCTTCAGACCTGGAGGAGG
AGATATGAGGGACAATTGGAGAAGTGAATTATATAAATATAAAGTAGTAAAAATTGAACCATTAGGAGTA
GCACCCACCAAGGCAAAGAGAAGAGTGGTGCAGAGAGAAAAAAGAGCAGTGGGAATAGGAGCTTTGTTCC
TTGGGTTCTTGGGAGCAGCAGGAAGCACTATGGGCGCAGCGTCAATGACGCTGACGGTACAGGCCAGACA
ATTATTGTCTGGTATAGTGCAGCAGCAGAACAATTTGCTGAGGGCTATTGAGGCGCAACAGCATCTGTTG
CAACTCACAGTCTGGGGCATCAAGCAGCTCCAGGCAAGAATCCTGGCTGTGGAAAGATACCTAAAGGATC
AACAGCTCCTGGGGATTTGGGGTTGCTCTGGAAAACTCATTTGCACCACTGCTGTGCCTTGGAATGCTAG
TTGGAGTAATAAATCTCTGGAACAGATTTGGAATCACACGACCTGGATGGAGTGGGACAGAGAAATTAAC
AATTACACAAGCTTAATACACTCCTTAATTGAAGAATCGCAAAACCAGCAAGAAAAGAATGAACAAGAAT
TATTGGAATTAGATAAATGGGCAAGTTTGTGGAATTGGTTTAACATAACAAATTGGCTGTGGTATATAAA
ATTATTCATAATGATAGTAGGAGGCTTGGTAGGTTTAAGAATAGTTTTTGCTGTACTTTCTATAGTGAAT
AGAGTTAGGCAGGGATATTCACCATTATCGTTTCAGACCCACCTCCCAACCCCGAGGGGACCCAGAGAGG
GCCTATTTCCCATGATTCCTTCATATTTGCATATACGATACAAGGCTGTTAGAGAGATAATTAGAATTAA
TTTGACTGTAAACACAAAGATATTAGTACAAAATACGTGACGTAGAAAGTAATAATTTCTTGGGTAGTTT
GCAGTTTTAAAATTATGTTTTAAAATGGACTATCATATGCTTACCGTAACTTGAAAGTATTTCGATTTCT
TGGCTTTATATATCTTGTGGAAAGGACGAAACACCGCGCAGGAAGCCAATCCGACGGTTTTAGAGCTAGA
AATAGCAAGTTAAAATAAGGCTAGTCCGTTATCAACTTGAAAAAGTGGCACCGAGTCGGTGCTTTTTTAA
GCTTGGCGTAACTAGATCTTGAGACAAATGGCAGTATTCATCCACAATTTTAAAAGAAAAGGGGGGATTG
GGGGGTACAGTGCAGGGGAAAGAATAGTAGACATAATAGCAACAGACATACAAACTAAAGAATTACAAAA
ACAAATTACAAAAATTCAAAATTTTCGGGTTTATTACAGGGACAGCAGAGATCCACTTTGGCGCCGGCTC
GAGGGGG
Features (pLannotate 1.2.2; 29 found; start..end, strand, type, name):
     14..80      +  CDS            small t antigen (fragment): SV40 (simian virus 40) small t antigen
    106..317     +  promoter       EF-1α core promoter: core promoter for human elongation factor EF-1α
    318..1256    +  intron         EF-1α intron A: intron upstream of the start codon of human EF-1α
   1278..1877    +  CDS            PuroR (fragment): puromycin N-acetyltransferase; pac from Streptomyces; confers resistance to puromycin
   1893..2481    +  misc_feature   WPRE: woodchuck hepatitis virus posttranscriptional regulatory element
   2532..2551    +  misc_feature   cPPT/CTS (fragment): central polypurine tract and central termination sequence of HIV-1
   2553..2786    +  LTR            3' LTR (ΔU3): self-inactivating 3' long terminal repeat (LTR) from HIV-1
   2864..2985    +  polyA_signal   SV40 poly(A) signal: SV40 polyadenylation signal
   3025..3160    +  rep_origin     SV40 ori: SV40 origin of replication
   3181..3199    -  promoter       T7 promoter: promoter for bacteriophage T7 RNA polymerase
   3207..3362    +  CDS            lacZα (fragment): LacZα fragment of β-galactosidase; lacZ fragment
   3367..3795    +  rep_origin     f1 ori (sequence partly withheld): f1 bacteriophage origin of replication; arrow indicates direction of (+) strand synthesis
   3848..3952    +  promoter       AmpR promoter: bla
   3953..4813    +  CDS            AmpR: β-lactamase; bla; confers resistance to ampicillin, carbenicillin, and related antibiotics
   4984..5572    +  rep_origin     ori: high-copy-number ColE1/pMB1/pBR322/pUC origin of replication
   5755..5847    +  CDS            lacI (fragment): lac repressor; lacI; The lac repressor binds to the lac operator to inhibit transcription in E. coli. This inhibition can be relieved by adding lactose or isopropyl-β-D-thiogalactopyranoside (IPTG).
   5860..5881    +  protein_bind   CAP binding site: CAP binding activates transcription in the presence of cAMP. E. coli catabolite activator protein
   5896..5926    +  promoter       lac promoter: promoter for the E. coli lac operon
   5934..5950    +  protein_bind   lac operator: The lac repressor binds to the lac operator to inhibit transcription in E. coli. This inhibition can be relieved by adding lactose or isopropyl-β-D-thiogalactopyranoside (IPTG). lac repressor encoded by lacI
   5995..6013    +  promoter       T3 promoter: promoter for bacteriophage T3 RNA polymerase
   6041..6267    +  promoter       RSV promoter: Rous sarcoma virus enhancer/promoter
   6268..6448    +  LTR            5' LTR (truncated): truncated 5' long terminal repeat (LTR) from HIV-1
   6495..6620    +  misc_feature   HIV-1 Ψ: packaging signal of human immunodeficiency virus type 1
   6604..6967    +  CDS            HIV-1 gag (fragment): gag protein from human immunodeficiency virus 1; gag
   7113..7346    +  misc_feature   RRE: The Rev response element (RRE) of HIV-1 allows for Rev-dependent mRNA export from the nucleus to the cytoplasm.
   7723..7749    +  CDS            Rev (fragment): human immunodeficiency virus 1 (HIV-1) Rev protein; rev; enhances nuclear export of unspliced and incompletely spliced viral mRNAs
   7753..7993    +  promoter       U6 promoter: RNA polymerase III promoter for human U6 snRNA
   8023..8098    +  misc_RNA       gRNA scaffold: guide RNA scaffold for the Streptococcus pyogenes CRISPR/Cas9 system
   8154..8271    +  misc_feature   cPPT/CTS: central polypurine tract and central termination sequence of HIV-1
