[The description below was written by a language model from this plasmid's Addgene catalogue record and pLannotate feature annotations shown in this document.]
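Description:
PANK2 gRNA (BRDN0001162474) is a third-generation lentiviral CRISPR guide plasmid built on the lentiGuide-Puro backbone, carrying a single guide RNA directed against human PANK2 (designed against a RefSeq transcript of that gene). It is propagated in E. coli as a high-copy plasmid through a ColE1/pUC-type origin with ampicillin selection from the β-lactamase gene. The backbone also retains an f1 origin, an SV40 origin and poly(A) signal, and remnants of lac and phage T7/T3 promoter elements that play no role in the payload.

The lentiviral transfer cassette begins with an RSV promoter fused to a truncated HIV-1 5' LTR, which makes genomic RNA production Tat-independent. This is followed by the Ψ packaging signal with a partial gag sequence, the Rev response element for Rev-dependent nuclear export, and a cPPT/CTS. It ends with a ΔU3 self-inactivating 3' LTR. Within this unit, the human U6 RNA polymerase III promoter drives the PANK2-specific spacer joined to the Streptococcus pyogenes Cas9 guide scaffold. A separate EF-1α core promoter with its intron A expresses puromycin N-acetyltransferase for selection of transduced mammalian cells, and a WPRE downstream enhances transcript expression.

The plasmid does not encode Cas9, so it is intended for use alongside a separate Cas9 lentiviral vector or in cells that already express Cas9. There the guide directs cleavage at PANK2 for gene knockout. It corresponds to a guide from a human kinome gRNA collection associated with work on optimised sgRNA design for higher on-target activity and fewer off-target effects.
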