Addgene plasmid #76810: PANK2 gRNA (BRDN0001162474)
Purpose: 3rd generation lentiviral gRNA plasmid targeting human PANK2
Depositing lab: John Doench & David Root. Depositing organization: Broad Institute. Publication: Optimized sgRNA design to maximize activity and minimize off-target effects of CRISPR-Cas9. Doench JG, Fusi N, Sullender M, Hegde M, Vaimberg EW, Donovan KF, Smith I, Tothova Z, Wilen C, Orchard R, Virgin HW, Listgarten J, Root DE. Nat Biotechnol. 2016 Jan 18. doi: 10.1038/nbt.3437. PubMed 26780180.
Backbone
  Vector backbone: lentiGuide-Puro
  Backbone manufacturer: Zhang Lab (Addgene plasmid # 52963)
  Vector type: Mammalian Expression, Lentiviral, CRISPR
  Selectable markers: Puromycin
Growth in bacteria
  Bacterial resistance: Ampicillin, 100 μg/mL
  Growth temperature: 37°C
  Growth strain: DH5alpha
  Copy number: High Copy
Gene/Insert
  Gene/Insert name: PANK2 (alt name: NM_153638.2)
  gRNA/shRNA sequence: CGCAGGAAGCCAATCCGACG
  Species: H. sapiens (human)
  Entrez Gene: PANK2 (a.k.a. C20orf48, HARP, HSS, NBIA1, PKAN)
  Promoter: hU6
  Cloning method: Unknown
  Sequencing primers: 5′ U6-F; 3′ pS2-R
Terms and licenses: Academic/Nonprofit Terms; Industry Terms: Not Available to Industry
Depositor comments: The gRNA was designed to target the following Genbank reference sequence(s): NM_153638.2. Note that this plasmid does NOT contain Cas9. It should be used in conjunction with lentiCas9-Blast (Addgene #52962) or otherwise with cell lines already expressing Cas9. Browse the full kinome gRNA library at http://www.addgene.org/pooled-library/broadgpp-human-kinome/ or visit http://www.broadinstitute.org/rnai/public/ for detailed protocols and information.
How to cite: PANK2 gRNA (BRDN0001162474) was a gift from John Doench & David Root (Addgene plasmid # 76810 ; http://n2t.net/addgene:76810 ; RRID:Addgene_76810)
