>Addgene plasmid #76810 | PANK2 gRNA (BRDN0001162474) | depositor partial sequence | sequence record 144270 | Target Sequence
CGCAGGAAGCCAATCCGACG
