>Addgene plasmid #76810 | PANK2 gRNA (BRDN0001162474) | addgene partial sequence | sequence record 186549 | hU6-F
GTAGAAAGTAATAATTTCTTGGGTAGTTTGCAGTTTTAAAATTATGTTTTAAAATGGACTATCATATGCT
TACCGTAACTTGAAAGTATTTCGATTTCTTGGCTTTATATATCTTGTGGAAAGGACGAAACACCGCGCAG
GAAGCCAATCCGACGGTTTTAGAGCTAGAAATAGCAAGTTAAAATAAGGCTAGTCCGTTATCAACTTGAA
AAAGTGGCACCGAGTCGGTGCTTTTTTAAGCTTGGCGTAACTAGATCTTGAGACAAATGGCAGTATTCAT
CCACAATTTTAAAAGAAAAGGGGGGATTGGGGGGTACAGTGCAGGGGAAAGAATAGTAGACATAATAGCA
ACAGACATACAAACTAAAGAATTACAAAAACAAATTACAAAAATTCAAAATTTTCGGGTTTATTACAGGG
ACAGCAGAGATCCACTTTGGCGCCGGCTCGAGGGGGCCCGGGTGCAAAGATGGATAAAGTTTTAAACAGA
GAGGAATCTTTGCAGCTAATGGACCTTCTAGGTCTTGAAAGGAGTGGGAATTGGCTCCGGTGCCCGTCAG
TGGGCAGAGC
